>Addgene plasmid #14811 | pPERPlucFL | addgene partial sequence | sequence record 21354 | 14811 with LucNrev
AGAATGGCGCCGGGCCTTTCTTTATGTTTTTGGCGTCTTCCATGGCTGCATGACAGAGACAAGGTGGCTT
TACCAACAGTACCGGAATGCCAAGCTTTTGCAACAACACCCCAAACTTGCCCTGCTTGCCGTTCCTGGGA
AACTTGTTACACTGAAGATTCTAAGCATGGTTGGGTTGAGAACCTGGTACCCAGTGACTTTCCCATGATG
TTGATTTGTAACTCTGGAGGAGCAAAAGTCCAGAGGAAGATTAAGAGCAGACCTACAAAATGCATTGTAT
ACAGGGCCACGCCATCATCCTGCAGAAGTTCTGGGTGGCAATAAGGAATGGCTGGCCTAAGAGAGAAATG
GCGGGAGAGCCACAGGCAAGGCATGCCAGCTGCTGGAGCATTCAGACACACTCAACGCTCTCTCCTGAAG
CTCAGCAGGTGGTGGCTTGGTACCACTGTACTTATACAAGACTCCTGTAAGGAATGGGAAACTACACCTT
ATTGCAGCCAACAGACCCTCAGATATTTCAGATCTATCAGATGGAAGAATGCAGGCCCAGAGGTCTGTGT
TATAAGGGCAGAGCCAAGTGAAGTCCTTCCCAAGACACTGAGGCTCTCTGGGTGCTGCAGGCACAGAGAC
GTCAGGCCAGCCTGCTGC
