[The description below was written by a language model from this plasmid's Addgene catalogue record.]
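Description:
pPERPlucFL is a luciferase reporter plasmid built on the promoterless pGL3-Basic backbone (about 4.8 kb). It is maintained in E. coli as a high-copy plasmid under ampicillin selection. pGL3-Basic carries a firefly luciferase coding sequence with no eukaryotic promoter or enhancer of its own, so reporter output depends on regulatory DNA cloned into the upstream polylinker. The catalogue lists the vector type as bacterial expression and luciferase, but the design is that of a transcriptional reporter read out in transfected mammalian cells, with bacteria serving for propagation.

The insert is a roughly 8 kb BamHI genomic fragment of the mouse Perp locus, spanning about -3850 to +4150 and placed in the polylinker by restriction cloning. Perp is a p53-regulated gene associated with apoptosis. Because the fragment extends well downstream of the +1 position, it evidently carries transcribed sequence as well as upstream promoter sequence. To accommodate this, the depositors inserted a splice acceptor just upstream of the luciferase cassette. This presumably lets transcripts that initiate at the Perp promoter be spliced onto the luciferase sequence, which would fit the record's listing of luciferase as a C-terminal fusion on the backbone. The "FL" in the name probably denotes the full-length genomic fragment, though the record does not say so.

The associated study concerns multiple response elements and differential p53 binding in the control of Perp expression during apoptosis. The construct is therefore suited to measuring p53-dependent activation of Perp regulatory sequences, and it could serve as a parental reference for deletion or mutant reporters. No feature table is provided, so the exact positions of individual elements are not documented here.
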