Addgene plasmid #14811: pPERPlucFL
Depositing lab: Tyler Jacks. Depositing organization: Massachusetts Institute of Technology. Publication: Multiple response elements and differential p53 binding control Perp expression during apoptosis. Reczek EE, Flores ER, Tsay AS, Attardi LD, Jacks T. Mol Cancer Res. 2003 Dec. 1(14):1048-57. PubMed 14707288.
Backbone
  Vector backbone: pGL3-Basic
  Backbone manufacturer: Promega
  Backbone size w/o insert (bp): 4800
  Vector type: Bacterial Expression, Luciferase
Growth in bacteria
  Bacterial resistance: Ampicillin, 100 μg/mL
  Growth temperature: 37°C
  Growth strain: DH5alpha
  Copy number: High Copy
Gene/Insert
  Gene/Insert name: PERP
  Species: M. musculus (mouse)
  Insert size (bp): 8000
  Entrez Gene: Perp (a.k.a. 1110017A08Rik, KCP1, KRTCAP1, PIGPC1, THW)
  Tag / fusion protein: Luciferase (C terminal on backbone)
  Cloning method: Restriction Enzyme
  Sequencing primers: 5′ RVprimer3; 3′ LucNrev
Terms and licenses: Academic/Nonprofit Terms; Industry Terms: Not Available to Industry
Depositor comments: The pPERPlucFL vector was constructed by insertion of a splice acceptor upstream of the luciferase cassette in pGL3Basic and insertion of a BamHI Perp genomic fragment (from -3850 to +4150) into the polylinker region.
How to cite: pPERPlucFL was a gift from Tyler Jacks (Addgene plasmid # 14811 ; http://n2t.net/addgene:14811 ; RRID:Addgene_14811)
